>Addgene plasmid #12822 | DCT.VV.Orf134 | addgene partial sequence | sequence record 19211 | T7 5'-TAATACGACTCACTATAGGG-3'
AGTACCCTTCACCGAATTCCAGCTGACCACCATGGATACTATTAAAATATTTAATCATGGAGAGTTTGAT
ACTATTAGAAATGAATTGGTCAACTTGTTAAAAGTTGTAAAATGGAACACCATTAATTCAAATGTAACGG
TATCGTCTACCGACACAATAGATATATCTGATTGTATCAGAGAGATATTATACAAACAGTTTAAAAATGT
ACGAAATATAGAGGTGAGCAGTGATATATCTTTCATAAAATATAATAGATTTAATGATACTACTCTAACA
GATGATAATGTGGGATATTATTTAGTGATTTATTTGAATCGGACGAAATCTGTAAAGACTTTAATATATC
CTACTCCAGAAACAGTGATAACATCATCCGAGGATATAATGTTTTCTAAATCTCTTAACTTTAGATTCGA
GAATGTAAAGCGCGACTATAAATTGGTTATGTGTTCTATATCTTTGACATACAAGCCATCTATATGCAGA
ATCCAATACGATAACAATAAATATTTAGATATTAGCGACAGTCAAGAATGTAATAATCTATGTTACTGCG
TCATAACTATGGATCCCCACCACTTGATAGATTTAGAAACCATATGTGTCTTGGTCGATAAATCAGGAAA
GTGTTTGCTAGTAAACGAGTTTTATATTAGATTTAGGAAAAATCACATCTACAATAGCTTTGCCGATCTA
TGCATGGATCATATATTTGAACTACCGAATACAAAAGAATTATTCACTCTGCGCAACGATGATGGACGAA
A
