[The description below was written by a language model from this plasmid's Addgene catalogue record.]
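Description:
DCT.VV.Orf134 is a mammalian expression plasmid built on the commercial pcDNA 3.1D V5-His-TOPO backbone (about 5.5 kb without insert). It carries a single vaccinia virus open reading frame of roughly 948 bp, designated VV.Orf134 within its library and also recorded as VV_WR_024. The insert is flanked by BamHI sites at both ends, and both sites remain intact. The plasmid is maintained in E. coli at high copy number under ampicillin selection, and the backbone also provides a neomycin resistance marker so that transfected mammalian cells can be selected with G418. No feature table accompanies the record, so the promoter and tag arrangement are not explicitly listed. Vectors of this family normally drive the insert from the CMV immediate-early promoter, with an upstream T7 promoter/priming site (consistent with the listed T7 sequencing primer) and optional C-terminal V5 and polyhistidine tags. The record does not say whether the ORF is in frame with those tags.

The construct belongs to a library of individually cloned vaccinia ORFs made to identify poxvirus CD8+ T cell determinants, in support of smallpox vaccine design and characterisation. In such screens each viral ORF is expressed in mammalian cells so that its product can be tested for recognition by virus-specific T cells. The plasmid and insert names apply only within this collection, and the corresponding names in the Copenhagen and WR strains are given in the library's supplementary data. The depositors caution that the clone was made for screening and may differ from the canonical gene sequence, so it should be checked against the available quality-control sequencing.
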