Addgene plasmid #12822: DCT.VV.Orf134
Purpose: This plasmid was designed for screening purposes and may contain discrepancies relative to the current canonical GenBank version of the gene.
Depositing lab: Jack Bennink & Jon Yewdell. Depositing organization: National Institute of Allergy and Infectious Diseases (NIAID). Publication: Identification of poxvirus CD8+ T cell determinants to enable rational design and characterization of smallpox vaccines. Tscharke DC, Karupiah G, Zhou J, Palmore T, Irvine KR, Haeryfar SM, Williams S, Sidney J, Sette A, Bennink JR, Yewdell JW. J Exp Med. 2005 January 3; 201(1): 95–104. 10.1084/jem.20041912 PubMed 15623576.
Backbone
  Vector backbone: pcDNA 3.1D V5-His-TOPO
  Backbone manufacturer: Invitrogen
  Backbone size w/o insert (bp): 5514
  Vector type: Mammalian Expression
  Selectable markers: Neomycin (select with G418)
Growth in bacteria
  Bacterial resistance: Ampicillin, 100 μg/mL
  Growth temperature: 37°C
  Growth strain: DH5alpha
  Copy number: High Copy
Gene/Insert
  Gene/Insert name: VV.Orf134 (alt name: VV_WR_024)
  Species: Vaccinia Virus
  Insert size (bp): 948
  Cloning method: Restriction Enzyme; 5′ cloning site BamHI (not destroyed); 3′ cloning site BamHI (not destroyed)
  Sequencing primers: 5′ Universal T7
Terms and licenses: Academic/Nonprofit Terms; Industry Terms: Not Available to Industry
Depositor comments: Please see the Vaccinia kit page ( https://www.addgene.org/vvorf/ ) for more information. The kit page contains the supplemental VVOrfData spreadsheet, which includes important information about this plasmid. The plasmid and insert names provided here relate only to this library. The name of the ORF (if present) in VACV strain Copenhagen and the name of the ORF (if annotated) in VACV strain WR sequence can be found in VVOrfData spreadsheet. Please note that the amino acid sequence given for each ORF in the spreadsheet may contain some errors. Additionally, changes from the expected sequence may be present in these plasmids. Please see Addgene's quality control sequence and sequencing notes in the VVOrfData spreadsheet before ordering this plasmid.
How to cite: DCT.VV.Orf134 was a gift from Jack Bennink & Jon Yewdell (Addgene plasmid # 12822 ; http://n2t.net/addgene:12822 ; RRID:Addgene_12822)
